>Addgene plasmid #169827 | pMXS-IRES-BLAST flag-CAD R2187A | addgene full sequence | sequence record 333089 | Addgene NGS Result
CGCTTGGAATAAGGCCGGTGTGCGTTTGTCTATATGTTATTTTCCACCATATTGCCGTCTTTTGGCAATG
TGAGGGCCCGGAAACCTGGCCCTGTCTTCTTGACGAGCATTCCTAGGGGTCTTTCCCCTCTCGCCAAAGG
AATGCAAGGTCTGTTGAATGTCGTGAAGGAAGCAGTTCCTCTGGAAGCTTCTTGAAGACAAACAACGTCT
GTAGCGACCCTTTGCAGGCAGCGGAACCCCCCACCTGGCGACAGGTGCCTCTGCGGCCAAAAGCCACGTG
TATAAGATACACCTGCAAAGGCGGCACAACCCCAGTGCCACGTTGTGAGTTGGATAGTTGTGGAAAGAGT
CAAATGGCTCTCCTCAAGCGTATTCAACAAGGGGCTGAAGGATGCCCAGAAGGTACCCCATTGTATGGGA
TCTGATCTGGGGCCTCGGTGCACATGCTTTACATGTGTTTAGTCGAGGTTAAAAAAACGTCTAGGCCCCC
CGAACCACGGGGACGTGGTTTTCCTTTGAAAAACACGATGATAATATGGCCACAACCATGGTTCCTTTGT
CTCAAGAAGAATCCACCCTCATTGAAAGAGCAACGGCTACAATCAACAGCATCCCCATCTCTGAAGACTA
CAGCGTCGCCAGCGCAGCTCTCTCTAGCGACGGCCGCATCTTCACTGGTGTCAATGTATATCATTTTACT
GGGGGACCTTGTGCAGAACTCGTGGTGCTGGGCACTGCTGCTGCTGCGGCAGCTGGCAACCTGACTTGTA
TCGTCGCGATCGGAAATGAGAACAGGGGCATCTTGAGCCCCTGCGGACGGTGCCGACAGGTGCTTCTCGA
TCTGCATCCTGGGATCAAAGCCATAGTGAAGGACAGTGATGGACAGCCGACGGCAGTTGGGATTCGTGAA
TTGCTGCCCTCTGGTTATGTGTGGGAGGGCTAAGTCGACGATAAAATAAAAGATTTTATTTAGTCTCCAG
AAAAAGGGGGGAATGAAAGACCCCACCTGTAGGTTTGGCAAGCTAGCTTAAGTAACGCCATTTTGCAAGG
CATGGAAAAATACATAACTGAGAATAGAGAAGTTCAGATCAAGGTCAGGAACAGATGGAACAGCTGAATA
TGGGCCAAACAGGATATCTGTGGTAAGCAGTTCCTGCCCCGGCTCAGGGCCAAGAACAGATGGAACAGCT
GAATATGGGCCAAACAGGATATCTGTGGTAAGCAGTTCCTGCCCCGGCTCAGGGCCAAGAACAGATGGTC
CCCAGATGCGGTCCAGCCCTCAGCAGTTTCTAGAGAACCATCAGATGTTTCCAGGGTGCCCCAAGGACCT
GAAATGACCCTGTGCCTTATTTGAACTAACCAATCAGTTCGCTTCTCGCTTCTGTTCGCGCGCTTCTGCT
CCCCGAGCTCAATAAAAGAGCCCACAACCCCTCACTCGGGGCGCCAGTCCTCCGATTGACTGAGTCGCCC
GGGTACCCGTGTATCCAATAAACCCTCTTGCAGTTGCATCCGACTTGTGGTCTCGCTGTTCCTTGGGAGG
GTCTCCTCTGAGTGATTGACTACCCGTCAGCGGGGGTCTTTCACATGCAGCATGTATCAAAATTAATTTG
GTTTTTTTTCTTAAGTATTTACATTAAATGGCCATAGTTGCATTAATGAATCGGCCAACGCGCGGGGAGA
GGCGGTTTGCGTATTGGGCGCTCTTCCGCTTCCTCGCTCACTGACTCGCTGCGCTCGGTCGTTCGGCTGC
GGCGAGCGGTATCAGCTCACTCAAAGGCGGTAATACGGTTATCCACAGAATCAGGGGATAACGCAGGAAA
GAACATGTGAGCAAAAGGCCAGCAAAAGGCCAGGAACCGTAAAAAGGCCGCGTTGCTGGCGTTTTTCCAT
AGGCTCCGCCCCCCTGACGAGCATCACAAAAATCGACGCTCAAGTCAGAGGTGGCGAAACCCGACAGGAC
TATAAAGATACCAGGCGTTTCCCCCTGGAAGCTCCCTCGTGCGCTCTCCTGTTCCGACCCTGCCGCTTAC
CGGATACCTGTCCGCCTTTCTCCCTTCGGGAAGCGTGGCGCTTTCTCATAGCTCACGCTGTAGGTATCTC
AGTTCGGTGTAGGTCGTTCGCTCCAAGCTGGGCTGTGTGCACGAACCCCCCGTTCAGCCCGACCGCTGCG
CCTTATCCGGTAACTATCGTCTTGAGTCCAACCCGGTAAGACACGACTTATCGCCACTGGCAGCAGCCAC
TGGTAACAGGATTAGCAGAGCGAGGTATGTAGGCGGTGCTACAGAGTTCTTGAAGTGGTGGCCTAACTAC
GGCTACACTAGAAGAACAGTATTTGGTATCTGCGCTCTGCTGAAGCCAGTTACCTTCGGAAAAAGAGTTG
GTAGCTCTTGATCCGGCAAACAAACCACCGCTGGTAGCGGTGGTTTTTTTGTTTGCAAGCAGCAGATTAC
GCGCAGAAAAAAAGGATCTCAAGAAGATCCTTTGATCTTTTCTACGGGGTCTGACGCTCAGTGGAACGAA
AACTCACGTTAAGGGATTTTGGTCATGAGATTATCAAAAAGGATCTTCACCTAGATCCTTTTGCGGCCGG
CCGCAAATCAATCTAAAGTATATATGAGTAAACTTGGTCTGACAGTTACCAATGCTTAATCAGTGAGGCA
CCTATCTCAGCGATCTGTCTATTTCGTTCATCCATAGTTGCCTGACTCCCCGTCGTGTAGATAACTACGA
TACGGGAGGGCTTACCATCTGGCCCCAGTGCTGCAATGATACCGCGAGACCCACGCTCACCGGCTCCAGA
TTTATCAGCAATAAACCAGCCAGCCGGAAGGGCCGAGCGCAGAAGTGGTCCTGCAACTTTATCCGCCTCC
ATCCAGTCTATTAATTGTTGCCGGGAAGCTAGAGTAAGTAGTTCGCCAGTTAATAGTTTGCGCAACGTTG
TTGCCATTGCTACAGGCATCGTGGTGTCACGCTCGTCGTTTGGTATGGCTTCATTCAGCTCCGGTTCCCA
ACGATCAAGGCGAGTTACATGATCCCCCATGTTGTGCAAAAAAGCGGTTAGCTCCTTCGGTCCTCCGATC
GTTGTCAGAAGTAAGTTGGCCGCAGTGTTATCACTCATGGTTATGGCAGCACTGCATAATTCTCTTACTG
TCATGCCATCCGTAAGATGCTTTTCTGTGACTGGTGAGTACTCAACCAAGTCATTCTGAGAATAGTGTAT
GCGGCGACCGAGTTGCTCTTGCCCGGCGTCAATACGGGATAATACCGCGCCACATAGCAGAACTTTAAAA
GTGCTCATCATTGGAAAACGTTCTTCGGGGCGAAAACTCTCAAGGATCTTACCGCTGTTGAGATCCAGTT
CGATGTAACCCACTCGTGCACCCAACTGATCTTCAGCATCTTTTACTTTCACCAGCGTTTCTGGGTGAGC
AAAAACAGGAAGGCAAAATGCCGCAAAAAAGGGAATAAGGGCGACACGGAAATGTTGAATACTCATACTC
TTCCTTTTTCAATATTATTGAAGCATTTATCAGGGTTATTGTCTCATGAGCGGATACATATTTGAATGTA
TTTAGAAAAATAAACAAATAGGGGTTCCGCGCACATTTCCCCGAAAAGTGCCACCTGCATAATGAAAGAC
CCCACCTGTAGGTTTGGCAAGCTAGCTTAAGTAACGCCATTTTGCAAGGCATGGAAAAATACATAACTGA
GAATAGAAAAGTTCAGATCAAGGTCAGGAACAGATGGAACAGCTGAATATGGGCCAAACAGGATATCTGT
GGTAAGCAGTTCCTGCCCCGGCTCAGGGCCAAGAACAGATGGAACAGCTGAATATGGGCCAAACAGGATA
TCTGTGGTAAGCAGTTCCTGCCCCGGCTCAGGGCCAAGAACAGATGGTCCCCAGATGCGGTCCAGCCCTC
AGCAGTTTCTAGAGAACCATCAGATGTTTCCAGGGTGCCCCAAGGACCTGAAATGACCCTGTGCCTTATT
TGAACTAACCAATCAGTTCGCTTCTCGCTTCTGTTCGCGCGCTTCTGCTCCCCGAGCTCAATAAAAGAGC
CCACAACCCCTCACTCGGCGCGCCAGTCCTCCGATTGACTGAGTCGCCCGGGTACCCGTGTATCCAATAA
ACCCTCTTGCAGTTGCATCCGACTTGTGGTCTCGCTGTTCCTTGGGAGGGTCTCCTCTGAGTGATTGACT
ACCCGTCAGCGGGGGTCTTTCATTTGGGGGCTCGTCCGGGATCGGGAGACCCCTGCCCAGGGACCACCGA
CCCACCACCGGGAGGTAAGCTGGCCAGCAACTTATCTGTGTCTGTCCGATTGTCTAGTGTCTATGACTGA
TTTTATGCGCCTGCGTCGGTACTAGTTAGCTAACTAGCTCTGTATCTGGCGGACCCGTGGTGGAACTGAC
GAGTTCGGAACACCCGGCCGCAACCCTGGGAGACGTCCCAGGGACTTCGGGGGCCGTTTTTGTGGCCCGA
CCTGAGTCCAAAAATCCCGATCGTTTTGGACTCTTTGGTGCACCCCCCTAATAGGAGGGATATGTGGTTC
TGGTAGGAGACGAGAACCTAAAACAGTTCCCGCCTCCGTCTGAATTTTTGCTTTCGGTTTGGGACCGAAG
CCGCGCCGCGCGTCTTGTCTGCTGCAGCATCGTTCTGTGTTGTCTCTGTCTGACTGTGTTTCTGTATTTG
TCTGAAAATTAGGGCCAGACTGTTACCACTCCCTTAAGTTTGACCTTAGGTCACTGGAAAGATGTCGAGC
GGATCGCTCACAACCAGTCGGTAGATGTCAAGAAGAGACGTTGGGTTACCTTCTGCTCTGCAGAATGGCC
AACCTTTAACGTCGGATGGCCGCGAGACGGCACCTTTAACCGAGACCTCATCACCCAGGTTAAGATCAAG
GTCTTTTCACCTGGCCCGCATGGACACCCAGACCAGGTCCCCTACATCGTGACCTGGGAAGCCTTGGCTT
TTGACCCCCCTCCCTGGGTCAAGCCCTTTGTACACCCTAAGCCTCCGCCTCCTCTTCCTCCATCCGCCCC
GTCTCTCCCCCTTGAACCTCCTCGTTCGACCCCGCCTCGATCCTCCCTTTATCCAGCCCTCACTCCTTCT
CTAGGCGCCCCCATATGGCCATATGAGATCTTATATGGGGCACCCCCGCCCCTTGTAAACTTCCCTGACC
CTGACATGACAAGAGTTACTAACAGCCCCTCTCTCCAAGCTCACTTACAGGCTCTCTACTTAGTCCAGCA
CGAAGTCTGGAGACCTCTGGCGGCAGCCTACCAAGAACAACTGGACCGACCGGTGGTACCTCACCCTTAC
CGAGTCGGCGACACAGTGTGGGTCCGCCGACACCAGACTAAGAACCTAGAACCTCGCTGGAAAGGACCTT
ACACAGTCCTGCTGACCACCCCCACCGCCCTCAAAGTAGACGGCATCGCAGCTTGGATACACGCCGCCCA
CGTGAAGGCTGCCGACCCCGGGGGTGGACCATCCTCTAGACTGCCGGATCTAGCTAGTTAATTAAGGATC
CATGGCGGCCCTAGTGTTGGAGGACGGGTCGGTCCTGCGGGGCCAGCCCTTTGGGGCCGCCGTGTCGACT
GCCGGGGAAGTGGTGTTTCAAACCGGCATGGTCGGCTACCCCGAGGCCCTCACTGATCCCTCCTACAAGG
CACAGATCTTAGTGCTCACCTATCCTCTGATCGGCAACTATGGCATCCCCCCAGATGAAATGGATGAGTT
CGGTCTCTGCAAGTGGTTTGAATCCTCGGGCATCCACGTAGCAGCACTGGTAGTGGGAGAGTGCTGTCCT
ACTCCCAGCCACTGGAGTGCCACCCGCACCCTGCATGAGTGGCTGCAGCAGCATGGCATCCCTGGCTTGC
AAGGAGTAGACACTCGGGAGCTGACCAAGAAGTTGCGGGAACAGGGGTCTCTGCTGGGGAAGCTGGTCCA
GAATGGAACAGAACCTTCAAGTCTGCCATTCTTGGACCCCAATGCCCGCCCCCTGGTACCAGAGGTCTCC
ATTAAGACTCCACGGGTATTCAATACAGGGGGTGCCCCTCGGATCCTTGCTTTGGACTGTGGCCTCAAGT
ATAATCAGATCCGATGCCTCTGCCAGCGTGGGGCTGAGGTCACTGTGGTACCCTGGGACCATGCACTAGA
CAGCCAAGAGTATGAGGGTCTCTTCTTAAGTAATGGGCCTGGTGACCCTGCCTCCTATCCCAGTGTCGTA
TCCACACTGAGCCGTGTTTTATCTGAGCCTAATCCCCGACCTGTCTTTGGGATCTGCCTGGGACACCAGC
TATTGGCCTTAGCCATTGGGGCCAAGACTTACAAGATGAGATATGGGAACCGAGGCCATAACCAGCCCTG
CTTGTTGGTGGGCTCTGGGCGCTGCTTTCTGACATCCCAGAACCATGGGTTTGCTGTGGAGACAGACTCA
CTGCCAGCAGACTGGGCTCCTCTCTTCACCAACGCCAATGATGGTTCCAATGAAGGCATTGTGCACAACA
GCTTGCCTTTCTTCAGTGTCCAGTTTCACCCAGAGCACCAAGCTGGCCCTTCAGATATGGAACTGCTTTT
CGATATCTTTCTGGAAACTGTGAAAGAGGCCACAGCTGGGAACCCTGGGGGCCAGACAGTTAGAGAGCGG
CTGACTGAGCGCCTCTGTCCCCCTGGGATTCCCACTCCCGGCTCTGGACTTCCACCACCACGAAAGGTTC
TGATCCTGGGCTCAGGGGGCCTCTCCATTGGCCAAGCTGGAGAATTTGACTACTCGGGCTCTCAGGCAAT
TAAGGCCCTGAAGGAGGAAAACATCCAGACGTTGCTGATCAACCCCAATATTGCCACAGTGCAGACCTCC
CAGGGGCTGGCCGACAAGGTCTATTTTCTTCCCATAACACCTCATTATGTAACCCAGGTGATACGTAATG
AACGCCCCGATGGTGTGTTACTGACTTTTGGGGGCCAGACTGCTCTGAACTGTGGTGTGGAGCTGACCAA
GGCCGGGGTGCTGGCTCGGTATGGGGTCCGGGTCCTGGGCACACCAGTGGAGACCATTGAGCTGACCGAG
GATCGACGGGCCTTTGCTGCCAGAATGGCAGAGATCGGAGAGCATGTGGCCCCGAGCGAGGCAGCAAATT
CTCTTGAACAGGCCCAGGCAGCCGCTGAACGGCTGGGGTACCCTGTGCTAGTGCGTGCAGCCTTTGCCCT
GGGTGGCCTGGGCTCTGGCTTTGCCTCTAACAGGGAGGAGCTCTCTGCTCTCGTGGCCCCAGCTTTTGCC
CATACCAGCCAAGTGCTAGTAGACAAGTCTCTGAAGGGATGGAAGGAGATTGAGTACGAGGTGGTGAGAG
ACGCCTATGGCAACTGTGTCACGGTGTGTAACATGGAGAACTTGGACCCACTGGGCATCCACACTGGTGA
GTCCATAGTGGTGGCCCCTAGCCAGACACTGAATGACAGGGAGTATCAGCTCCTGAGGCAGACAGCTATC
AAGGTGACCCAGCACCTGGGAATTGTTGGGGAGTGCAATGTGCAGTATGCCTTGAACCCTGAGTCTGAGC
AGTATTACATCATTGAAGTGAATGCCAGGCTCTCTCGCAGCTCTGCCCTGGCCAGTAAGGCCACAGGTTA
TCCACTGGCTTATGTGGCAGCCAAGCTAGCATTGGGCATCCCTTTGCCTGAGCTCAGGAACTCTGTGACA
GGGGGTACAGCAGCCTTTGAACCCAGCGTGGATTATTGTGTGGTGAAGATTCCTCGATGGGACCTTAGCA
AGTTCCTGCGAGTCAGCACAAAGATTGGGAGCTGCATGAAGAGCGTTGGTGAAGTCATGGGCATTGGGCG
TTCATTTGAGGAGGCCTTCCAGAAGGCCCTGCGCATGGTGGATGAGAACTGTGTGGGCTTTGATCACACA
GTGAAACCAGTCAGCGATATGGAGTTGGAGACTCCAACAGATAAGCGGATTTTTGTGGTGGCAGCTGCTT
TGTGGGCTGGTTATTCAGTGGACCGCCTGTATGAGCTCACACGCATCGACCGCTGGTTCCTGCACCGAAT
GAAGCGTATCATCGCACATGCCCAGCTGCTAGAACAACACCGTGGACAGCCTTTGCCGCCAGACCTGCTG
CAACAGGCCAAGTGTCTTGGCTTCTCAGACAAACAGATTGCCCTTGCAGTTCTGAGCACAGAGCTGGCTG
TTCGCAAGCTGCGTCAGGAACTGGGGATCTGTCCAGCAGTGAAACAGATTGACACAGTTGCAGCTGAGTG
GCCAGCCCAGACAAATTACCTATACCTAACGTATTGGGGCACCACCCATGACCTCACCTTTCGAACACCT
CATGTCCTAGTCCTTGGCTCTGGCGTCTACCGTATTGGCTCTAGCGTTGAATTTGACTGGTGTGCTGTAG
GCTGCATCCAGCAGCTCCGAAAGATGGGATATAAGACCATCATGGTGAACTATAACCCAGAGACAGTCAG
CACCGACTATGACATGTGTGATCGACTCTACTTTGATGAGATCTCTTTTGAGGTGGTGATGGACATCTAT
GAGCTCGAGAACCCTGAAGGTGTGATCCTATCCATGGGTGGACAGCTGCCCAACAACATGGCCATGGCGT
TGCATCGGCAGCAGTGCCGGGTGCTGGGCACCTCCCCTGAAGCCATTGACTCGGCTGAGAACCGTTTCAA
GTTTTCCCGGCTCCTTGACACCATTGGTATCAGCCAGCCTCAGTGGAGGGAGCTCAGTGACCTCGAGTCT
GCTCGCCAATTCTGCCAGACCGTGGGGTACCCCTGTGTGGTGCGCCCCTCCTATGTGCTGAGCGGTGCTG
CTATGAATGTGGCCTACACGGATGGAGACCTGGAGCGCTTCCTGAGCAGCGCAGCAGCCGTCTCCAAAGA
GCATCCCGTGGTCATCTCCAAGTTCATCCAGGAGGCTAAGGAGATTGACGTGGATGCCGTGGCCTCTGAT
GGTGTGGTGGCAGCCATCGCCATCTCTGAGCATGTGGAGAATGCAGGTGTGCATTCAGGTGATGCGACGC
TGGTGACCCCCCCACAAGATATCACTGCCAAAACCCTGGAGCGGATCAAAGCCATTGTGCATGCTGTGGG
CCAGGAGCTACAGGTCACAGGACCCTTCAATCTGCAGCTCATTGCCAAGGATGACCAGCTGAAAGTTATT
GAATGCAACGTACGTGTCTCTCGCTCCTTCCCCTTCGTTTCCAAGACACTGGGTGTGGACCTAGTAGCCT
TGGCCACGCGGGTCATCATGGGGGAAGAAGTGGAACCTGTGGGGCTAATGACTGGTTCTGGAGTTGTGGG
AGTAAAGGTGCCTCAGTTCTCCTTCTCCCGCTTGGCGGGTGCTGACGTGGTGTTGGGTGTGGAAATGACC
AGTACTGGGGAGGTGGCCGGCTTTGGGGAGAGCCGCTGTGAGGCATACCTCAAGGCCATGCTAAGCACTG
GCTTTAAGATCCCCAAGAAGAATATCCTGCTGACCATTGGCAGCTATAAGAACAAAAGCGAGCTGCTCCC
AACTGTGCGGCTACTGGAGAGCCTGGGCTACAGCCTCTATGCCAGTCTCGGCACAGCTGACTTCTACACT
GAGCATGGCGTCAAGGTAACAGCTGTGGACTGGCACTTTGAGGAGGCTGTGGATGGTGAGTGCCCACCAC
AGCGGAGCATCCTGGAGCAGCTAGCTGAGAAAAACTTTGAGCTGGTGATTAACCTGTCAATGCGTGGAGC
TGGGGGCCGGCGTCTCTCTTCCTTTGTCACCAAGGGCTACCGCACCCGACGCTTGGCCGCTGACTTCTCC
GTGCCCCTAATCATCGATATCAAGTGCACCAAACTCTTTGTGGAGGCCCTAGGCCAGATCGGGCCAGCCC
CTCCTTTGAAGGTGCATGTTGACTGTATGACCTCCCAAAAGCTTGTGCGACTGCCGGGATTGATTGATGT
CCATGTGCACCTGCGGGAACCAGGTGGGACACATAAGGAGGACTTTGCTTCAGGCACAGCCGCTGCCCTG
GCTGGGGGTATCACCATGGTGTGTGCCATGCCTAATACCCGGCCCCCCATCATTGACGCCCCTGCTCTGG
CCCTGGCCCAGAAGCTGGCAGAGGCTGGCGCCCGGTGCGACTTTGCGCTATTCCTTGGGGCCTCGTCTGA
AAATGCAGGAACCTTGGGCACCGTGGCCGGGTCTGCAGCCGGGCTGAAGCTTTACCTCAATGAGACCTTC
TCTGAGCTGCGGCTGGACAGCGTGGTCCAGTGGATGGAGCATTTCGAGACATGGCCCTCCCACCTCCCCA
TTGTGGCTCACGCGGAGCAGCAAACCGTGGCTGCTGTCCTCATGGTGGCTCAGCTCACTCAGCGCTCAGT
GCACATATGTCACGTGGCACGGAAGGAGGAGATCCTGCTAATTAAAGCTGCAAAGGCACGGGGCTTGCCA
GTGACCTGCGAGGTGGCTCCCCACCACCTGTTCCTAAGCCATGATGACCTGGAGCGCCTGGGGCCTGGGA
AGGGGGAGGTCCGGCCTGAGCTTGGCTCCCGCCAGGATGTGGAAGCCCTGTGGGAGAACATGGCTGTCAT
CGACTGCTTTGCCTCAGACCATGCTCCCCATACCTTGGAGGAGAAGTGTGGGTCCAGGCCCCCACCTGGG
TTCCCAGGGTTAGAGACCATGCTGCCACTACTCCTGACGGCTGTAAGCGAGGGCCGGCTCAGCCTGGACG
ACCTGCTGCAGCGATTGCACCACAATCCTCGGCGCATCTTTCACCTGCCTCCGCAGGAGGACACCTATGT
GGAGGTGGATCTGGAGCATGAGTGGACAATTCCCAGCCACATGCCCTTCTCCAAGGCCCACTGGACACCT
TTTGAAGGGCAGAAAGTGAAGGGCACCGTCCGCCGTGTGGTCCTGCGAGGGGAGGTTGCCTATATCGATG
GGCAGGTTCTGGTACCCCCGGGCTATGGACAGGATGTACGGAAGTGGCCACAGGGGGCTGTTCCTCAGCT
CCCACCCTCAGCCCCTGCCACTAGTGAGATGACCACGACACCTGAAAGACCCCGCCGTGGCATCCCAGGG
CTTCCTGATGGCCGCTTCCATCTGCCGCCCCGAATCCATCGAGCCTCCGACCCAGGTTTGCCAGCTGAGG
AGCCAAAGGAGAAGTCCTCTCGGAAGGTAGCCGAGCCAGAGCTGATGGGAACCCCTGATGGCACCTGCTA
CCCTCCACCACCAGTACCGAGACAGGCATCTCCCCAGAACCTGGGGACCCCTGGCTTGCTGCACCCCCAG
ACCTCACCCCTGCTGCACTCATTAGTGGGCCAACATATCCTGTCCGTCCAGCAGTTCACCAAGGATCAGA
TGTCTCACCTGTTCAATGTGGCACACACACTGCGTATGATGGTGCAGAAGGAGCGGAGCCTCGACATCCT
GAAGGGGAAGGTCATGGCCTCCATGTTCTATGAAGTGAGCACACGGACCAGCAGCTCCTTTGCAGCAGCC
ATGGCCCGGCTGGGAGGTGCTGTGCTCAGCTTCTCGGAAGCCACATCGTCCGTCCAGAAGGGCGAATCCC
TGGCTGACTCCGTGCAGACCATGAGCTGCTATGCCGACGTCGTCGTGCTCCGGCACCCCCAGCCTGGAGC
AGTGGAGCTGGCCGCCAAGCACTGCCGGAGGCCAGTGATCAATGCTGGGGATGGGGTCGGAGAGCACCCC
ACCCAGGCCCTGCTGGACATCTTCACCATCCGTGAGGAGCTGGGAACTGTCAATGGCATGACGATCACGA
TGGTGGGTGACCTGAAGCACGGACGCACAGTACATTCCCTGGCCTGCCTGCTCACCCAGTATCGTGTCAG
CCTGCGCTACGTGGCACCTCCCAGCCTGCGCATGCCACCCACTGTGCGGGCCTTCGTGGCCTCCCGCGGC
ACCAAGCAGGAGGAATTCGAGAGCATTGAGGAGGCGCTGCCTGACACTGATGTGCTCTACATGACTCGAA
TCCAGAAGGAACGATTTGGCTCTACCCAGGAGTACGAAGCTTGCTTTGGTCAGTTCATCCTCACTCCCCA
CATCATGACCCGGGCCAAGAAGAAGATGGTGGTGATGCACCCGATGCCCGCTGTCAACGAGATAAGCGTG
GAAGTGGACTCGGATCCCCGCGCAGCCTACTTCCGCCAGGCTGAGAACGGCATGTACATCCGCATGGCTC
TGTTAGCCACCGTGCTGGGCCGTTTCGACTACAAAGACGATGACGACAAGTAGGAATTCCTGCAGGCCTC
GAGGGCCGGCGCGCCGCGGCCGCTACGTAAATTCCGCCCCCCCCCCCCCTCTCCCTCCCCCCCCCCTAAC
GTTACTGGCCGAAGC
Features (pLannotate 1.2.2; 15 found; start..end, strand, type, name):
     72..534     +  misc_feature   IRES: internal ribosome entry site (IRES) of the encephalomyocarditis virus (EMCV)
    554..943     +  CDS            BSD: blasticidin S deaminase; Aspergillus terreus BSD; confers resistance to blasticidin
    992..1113    +  LTR            3' LTR (ΔU3) (fragment): self-inactivating 3' long terminal repeat (LTR) from Moloney murine leukemia virus
   1114..1583    +  LTR            LTR: long terminal repeat from Moloney murine leukemia virus
   1649..1701    -  CDS            lacI (fragment): lac repressor; lacI; The lac repressor binds to the lac operator to inhibit transcription in E. coli. This inhibition can be relieved by adding lactose or isopropyl-β-D-thiogalactopyranoside (IPTG).
   1884..2472    -  rep_origin     ori: high-copy-number ColE1/pMB1/pBR322/pUC origin of replication
   2636..3496    -  CDS            AmpR: β-lactamase; bla; confers resistance to ampicillin, carbenicillin, and related antibiotics
   3497..3601    -  promoter       AmpR promoter: bla
   3631..4224    +  LTR            LTR: long terminal repeat from Moloney murine leukemia virus
   4287..4486    +  misc_feature   MMLV Ψ: packaging signal of Moloney murine leukemia virus (MMLV)
   4538..4626    +  misc_feature   MESV Ψ (fragment): packaging signal of murine embryonic stem cell virus
   4703..5119    +  CDS            gag (truncated): truncated Moloney murine leukemia virus (MMLV) gag gene lacking the start codon
   5129..5503    +  misc_feature   pol region: Moloney murine leukemia virus (MMLV) pol region containing the splice acceptor site
   5532..12206   +  CDS            CAD: PYR1_HUMAN - Experimental evidence at protein level: Swiss-Prot protein existence level 1. This protein is a 'fusion' protein encoding four enzymatic activities of the pyrimidine pathway (GATase, CPSase, ATCase and DHOase). From Homo sapiens (Human).
  12296..12335   +  misc_feature   IRES (fragment): internal ribosome entry site (IRES) of the encephalomyocarditis virus (EMCV)
