[The description below was written by a language model from this plasmid's Addgene catalogue record and pLannotate feature annotations shown in this document.]
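Description:
pMXS-IRES-BLAST flag-CAD R2187A is a Moloney murine leukemia virus-based retroviral vector of about 12.3 kb for stable expression of a mutant human CAD in mammalian cells. It is propagated in E. coli as a high-copy plasmid through a ColE1/pUC-type origin and an ampicillin resistance gene (β-lactamase with its own promoter). The proviral portion is flanked by MMLV long terminal repeats and carries the MMLV packaging signal, a truncated gag segment lacking its start codon and a pol fragment containing the splice acceptor. These elements allow the transcript to be packaged into retroviral particles when viral proteins are supplied in trans. No separate internal promoter is annotated, so expression is presumably driven from the 5' LTR.

The payload is the roughly 6.7 kb open reading frame of human CAD, the multifunctional enzyme that combines the glutaminase, carbamoyl-phosphate synthetase, aspartate transcarbamylase (ATCase) and dihydroorotase activities of de novo pyrimidine synthesis. The record lists a C-terminal Flag tag, although the feature table does not annotate it separately. The insert carries R2187A, placed at the reported trimerization interface of the ATCase domain, together with T456A, S1406A and S1859A substitutions. It also contains silent changes that remove the PAM of an sgRNA target site, which should make the cDNA resistant to Cas9 cutting directed at the endogenous gene. Downstream, an EMCV IRES links CAD to the blasticidin S deaminase gene on one bicistronic transcript, so blasticidin selection enriches for transduced cells expressing the mutant. The associated study concerns allosteric regulation of CAD and pyrimidine synthesis during the cell cycle.
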