Addgene plasmid #169827: pMXS-IRES-BLAST flag-CAD R2187A
Purpose: Expresses C-terminal flag-tagged CAD with mutation at reported trimerization interface of the ATCase domain of CAD
Depositing lab: Richard Possemato. Depositing organization: NYU Grossman School of Medicine. Publication: Allosteric regulation of CAD modulates de novo pyrimidine synthesis during the cell cycle. Shin J, Mir H, Khurram MA, Fujihara KM, Dynlacht BD, Cardozo TJ, Possemato R. Nat Metab. 2023 Feb 6. doi: 10.1038/s42255-023-00735-9. PubMed 36747088.
Backbone
  Vector backbone: pMXS-IRES-BLAST
  Backbone size w/o insert (bp): 5600
  Total vector size (bp): 12300
  Vector type: Mammalian Expression, Retroviral
  Selectable markers: Blasticidin
Growth in bacteria
  Bacterial resistance: Ampicillin, 100 μg/mL
  Growth temperature: 37°C
  Growth strain: NEB Stable
  Copy number: High Copy
Gene/Insert
  Gene/Insert name: CAD (alt name: carbamoyl-phosphate synthetase 2, aspartate transcarbamylase, and dihydroorotase)
  Species: H. sapiens (human)
  Insert size (bp): 6700
  Mutation: R2187A, T456A S1406A S1859A; TCCC -> AGTC silent mutations at nt527-530 eliminating PAM site for sgRNA target sequence 5’-ATTGGGGTCCAAGAATGGCA-3’
  GenBank ID: BC065510.1
  Entrez Gene: CAD (a.k.a. CDG1Z, DEE50, EIEE50, GATD4)
  Tag / fusion protein: Flag tag (C terminal on insert)
Terms and licenses: Academic/Nonprofit Terms; Industry Terms: Not Available to Industry
How to cite: pMXS-IRES-BLAST flag-CAD R2187A was a gift from Richard Possemato (Addgene plasmid # 169827 ; http://n2t.net/addgene:169827 ; RRID:Addgene_169827)
